>Addgene plasmid #163710 | EC2_1_dCas9_sgRNA | addgene full sequence | sequence record 346733 | Addgene NGS Result
CCCTGAATTCGCATCTAGACTGAACTGGCCGATAATTGCAGACGAACGCCTTGCCAACAGGGAGTTCTTC
AGAGACATGGAGGCTCAAAACGAAATTATTGACAGCCTAGACATCAATAGTCATACAACAGAAAGCGACC
ACCCAACTTTGGCTGATAATAGCGTATAAACAATGCATACTTTGTACGTTCAAAATACAATGCAGTAGAT
ATATTTATGCATATTACATATAATACATATCACATAGGAAGCAACAGGCGCGTTGGACTTTTAATTTTCG
AGGACCGCGAATCCTTACATCACACCCAATCCCCCACAAGTGATCCCCCACACACCATAGCTTCAAAATG
TTTCTACTCCTTTTTTACTCTTCCAGATTTTCTCGGACTCCGCGCATCGCCGTACCACTTCAAAACACCC
AAGCACAGCATACTAAATTTCCCCTCTTTCTTCCTCTAGGGTGTCGTTAATTACCCGTACTAAAGGTTTG
GAAAAGAAAAAAGACACCGCCTCGTTTCTTTTTCTTCGTCGAAAAAGGCAATAAAAATTTTTATCACGTT
TCTTTTTCTTGAAAATTTTTTTTTTTGATTTTTTTCTCTTTCGATGACCTCCCATTGATATTTAAGTTAA
TAAACGGTCATCAATTTCTCAAGTTTCAGTTTCATTTTTCTTGTTCTATTACAACTTTTTTTACTTCTTG
CTCATTAGAAAGAAAGCATAGCAATCTAATCTAAGTTTTAATTACAAAAGATCTATGCCAAAGAAGAAGA
GAAAGGTAGGCAGCGACAAGAAGTATTCTATCGGACTGGCCATCGGGACTAATAGCGTCGGGTGGGCCGT
GATCACTGACGAGTACAAGGTGCCCTCTAAGAAGTTCAAGGTGCTCGGGAACACCGACCGGCATTCCATC
AAGAAAAATCTGATCGGAGCTCTCCTCTTTGATTCAGGGGAAACCGCTGAAGCAACCCGCCTCAAGCGGA
CTGCTAGACGGCGGTACACCAGGAGGAAGAACCGGATTTGTTACCTTCAAGAGATATTCTCCAACGAAAT
GGCAAAGGTCGACGACAGCTTCTTCCATAGGCTGGAAGAATCATTCCTCGTGGAAGAGGATAAGAAGCAT
GAACGGCATCCCATCTTCGGTAATATCGTCGACGAGGTGGCCTATCACGAGAAATACCCAACCATCTACC
ATCTTCGCAAAAAGCTGGTGGACTCAACCGACAAGGCAGACCTCCGGCTTATCTACCTGGCCCTGGCCCA
CATGATCAAGTTCAGAGGCCACTTCCTGATCGAGGGCGACCTCAATCCTGACAATAGCGATGTGGATAAA
CTGTTCATCCAGCTGGTGCAGACTTACAACCAGCTCTTTGAAGAGAACCCCATCAATGCAAGCGGAGTCG
ATGCCAAGGCCATTCTGTCAGCCCGGCTGTCAAAGAGCCGCAGACTTGAGAATCTTATCGCTCAGCTGCC
GGGTGAAAAGAAAAATGGACTGTTCGGGAACCTGATTGCTCTTTCACTTGGGCTGACTCCCAATTTCAAG
TCTAATTTCGACCTGGCAGAGGATGCCAAGCTGCAACTGTCCAAGGACACCTATGATGACGATCTCGACA
ACCTCCTGGCCCAGATCGGTGACCAATACGCCGACCTTTTCCTTGCTGCTAAGAATCTTTCTGACGCCAT
CCTGCTGTCTGACATTCTCCGCGTGAACACTGAAATCACCAAGGCCCCTCTTTCAGCTTCAATGATTAAG
CGGTATGATGAGCACCACCAGGACCTGACCCTGCTTAAGGCACTCGTCCGGCAGCAGCTTCCGGAGAAGT
ACAAGGAAATCTTCTTTGACCAGTCAAAGAATGGATACGCCGGCTACATCGACGGAGGTGCCTCCCAAGA
GGAATTTTATAAGTTTATCAAACCTATCCTTGAGAAGATGGACGGCACCGAAGAGCTCCTCGTGAAACTG
AATCGGGAGGATCTGCTGCGGAAGCAGCGCACTTTCGACAATGGGAGCATTCCCCACCAGATCCATCTTG
GGGAGCTTCACGCCATCCTTCGGCGCCAAGAGGACTTCTACCCCTTTCTTAAGGACAACAGGGAGAAGAT
TGAGAAAATTCTCACTTTCCGCATCCCCTACTACGTGGGACCCCTCGCCAGAGGAAATAGCCGGTTTGCT
TGGATGACCAGAAAGTCAGAAGAAACTATCACTCCCTGGAACTTCGAAGAGGTGGTGGACAAGGGAGCCA
GCGCTCAGTCATTCATCGAACGGATGACTAACTTCGATAAGAACCTCCCCAATGAGAAGGTCCTGCCGAA
ACATTCCCTGCTCTACGAGTACTTTACCGTGTACAACGAGCTGACCAAGGTGAAATATGTCACCGAAGGG
ATGAGGAAGCCCGCATTCCTGTCAGGCGAACAAAAGAAGGCAATTGTGGACCTTCTGTTCAAGACCAATA
GAAAGGTGACCGTGAAGCAGCTGAAGGAGGACTATTTCAAGAAAATTGAATGCTTCGACTCTGTGGAGAT
TAGCGGGGTCGAAGATCGGTTCAACGCAAGCCTGGGTACCTACCATGATCTGCTTAAGATCATCAAGGAC
AAGGATTTTCTGGACAATGAGGAGAAAGAGGACATCCTTGAGGACATTGTCCTGACTCTCACTCTGTTCG
AGGACCGGGAAATGATCGAGGAGAGGCTTAAGACCTACGCCCATCTGTTCGACGATAAAGTGATGAAGCA
ACTTAAACGGAGAAGATATACCGGATGGGGACGCCTTAGCCGCAAACTCATCAACGGAATCCGGGACAAA
CAGAGCGGAAAGACCATTCTTGATTTCCTTAAGAGCGACGGATTCGCTAATCGCAACTTCATGCAACTTA
TCCATGATGATTCCCTGACCTTTAAGGAGGACATCCAGAAGGCCCAAGTGTCTGGACAAGGTGACTCACT
GCACGAGCATATCGCAAATCTGGCTGGTTCACCCGCTATTAAGAAGGGTATTCTCCAGACCGTGAAAGTC
GTGGACGAGCTGGTCAAGGTGATGGGTCGCCATAAACCAGAGAACATTGTCATCGAGATGGCCAGGGAAA
ACCAGACTACCCAGAAGGGACAGAAGAACAGCAGGGAGCGGATGAAAAGAATTGAGGAAGGGATTAAGGA
GCTCGGGTCACAGATCCTTAAAGAGCACCCGGTGGAAAACACCCAGCTTCAGAATGAGAAGCTCTATCTG
TACTACCTTCAAAATGGACGCGATATGTATGTGGACCAAGAGCTTGATATCAACAGGCTCTCAGACTACG
ACGTGGACGCCATCGTCCCTCAGAGCTTCCTCAAAGACGACTCAATTGACAATAAGGTGCTGACTCGCTC
AGACAAGAACCGGGGAAAGTCAGATAACGTGCCCTCAGAGGAAGTCGTGAAAAAGATGAAGAACTATTGG
CGCCAGCTTCTGAACGCAAAGCTGATCACTCAGCGGAAGTTCGACAATCTCACTAAGGCTGAGAGGGGCG
GACTGAGCGAACTGGACAAAGCAGGATTCATTAAACGGCAACTTGTGGAGACTCGGCAGATTACTAAACA
TGTAGCCCAAATCCTTGACTCACGCATGAATACCAAGTACGACGAAAACGACAAACTTATCCGCGAGGTG
AAGGTGATTACCCTGAAGTCCAAGCTGGTCAGCGATTTCAGAAAGGACTTTCAATTCTACAAAGTGCGGG
AGATCAATAACTATCATCATGCTCATGACGCATATCTGAATGCCGTGGTGGGAACCGCCCTGATCAAGAA
GTACCCAAAGCTGGAAAGCGAGTTCGTGTACGGAGACTACAAGGTCTACGACGTGCGCAAGATGATTGCC
AAATCTGAGCAGGAGATCGGAAAGGCCACCGCAAAGTACTTCTTCTACAGCAACATCATGAATTTCTTCA
AGACCGAAATCACCCTTGCAAACGGTGAGATCCGGAAGAGGCCGCTCATCGAGACTAATGGGGAGACTGG
CGAAATCGTGTGGGACAAGGGCAGAGATTTCGCTACCGTGCGCAAAGTGCTTTCTATGCCTCAAGTGAAC
ATCGTGAAGAAAACCGAGGTGCAAACCGGAGGCTTTTCTAAGGAATCAATCCTCCCCAAGCGCAACTCCG
ACAAGCTCATTGCAAGGAAGAAGGATTGGGACCCTAAGAAGTACGGCGGATTCGATTCACCAACTGTGGC
TTATTCTGTCCTGGTCGTGGCTAAGGTGGAAAAAGGAAAGTCTAAGAAGCTCAAGAGCGTGAAGGAACTG
CTGGGTATCACCATTATGGAGCGCAGCTCCTTCGAGAAGAACCCAATTGACTTTCTCGAAGCCAAAGGTT
ACAAGGAAGTCAAGAAGGACCTTATCATCAAGCTCCCAAAGTATAGCCTGTTCGAACTGGAGAATGGGCG
GAAGCGGATGCTCGCCTCCGCTGGCGAACTTCAGAAGGGTAATGAGCTGGCTCTCCCCTCCAAGTACGTG
AATTTCCTCTACCTTGCAAGCCATTACGAGAAGCTGAAGGGGAGCCCCGAGGACAACGAGCAAAAGCAAC
TGTTTGTGGAGCAGCATAAGCATTATCTGGACGAGATCATTGAGCAGATTTCCGAGTTTTCTAAACGCGT
CATTCTCGCTGATGCCAACCTCGATAAAGTCCTTAGCGCATACAATAAGCACAGAGACAAACCAATTCGG
GAGCAGGCTGAGAATATCATCCACCTGTTCACCCTCACCAATCTTGGTGCCCCTGCCGCATTCAAGTACT
TCGACACCACCATCGACCGGAAACGCTATACCTCCACCAAAGAAGTGCTGGACGCCACCCTCATCCACCA
GAGCATCACCGGACTTTACGAAACTCGGATTGACCTCTCACAGCTCGGAGGGGATCCCAAGAAAAAGCGC
AAGGTAGGATCCTAACTCGAGATAAAGCAATCTTGATGAGGATAATGATTTTTTTTTGAATATACATAAA
TACTACCGTTTTTCTGCTAGATTTTGTGATGACGTAAATAAGTACATATTACTTTTTAAGCCAAGACAAG
ATTAAGCATTAACTTTACCCTTTTCTTTCTAAGTTTCAATATTAGTTATCACTGTTTAAAAGTTATGGCG
AGAACGTCGGCGGTTAAAATATATTACCCTGAACGGCTGCCAAACCAGATGTCAACACAGCTACAACGAT
GTGCTTCAGTATTACATTTTTTGCCTTCAACGCCTTGATTGTTCTATTTTTGCTAATAATAAATCTATTT
CATCGGACTAAAAGTCCATTAGTTGTAAGCGGATTTAGCTCAGTTGGGAGAGCGCCAGACTGAAGAAAAA
CTTCGGTCAAGTCATCTGGAGGTCCTGTGTTCGATCCACAGAATTCGCAGATGGCCGGCATGGTCCCAGC
CTCCTCGCTGGCGCCGGCTGGGCAACACCTTCGGGTGGCGAATGGGACTCGCTATCGTCTTCTCACGAAG
ACTTACTCAGTTTTAGAGCTAGAAATAGCAAGTTAAAATAAGGCTAGTCCGTTATCAACTTGAAAAAGTG
GCACCGAGTCGGTGCTTTTTTTATTTTTTGTCACTATTGTTATGTAAAATGCCACCTCTGACAGTATGGA
ACGCAAACTTCTGTCTAGTGGATAGCTGAGCAGTTACAGAGATGTTACGAACCACTAGTGCACTGCAGTA
CAGTTTAGCTTGCCTCGTCCCCGCCGGGTCACCCGGCCAGCGACATGGAGGCCCAGAATACCCTCCTTGA
CAGTCTTGACGTGCGCAGCTCAGGGGCATGATGTGACTGTCGCCCGTACATTTAGCCCATACATCCCCAT
GTATAATCATTTGCATCCATACATTTTGATGGCCGCACGGCGCGAAGCAAAAATTACGGCTCCTCGCTCC
AGACCTGCGAGCAGGGAAACGCTCCCCTCACAGACGCGTTGAATTGTCCCCACGCCGCGCCCCTGTAGAG
AAATATAAAAGGTTAGGATTTGCCACTGAGGTTCTTCTTTCATATACTTCCTTTTAAAATCTTGCTAGGA
TACAGTTCTCACATCACATCCGAACATAAACAAAAATGGGTAAGGAAAAGACTCACGTTTCGAGGCCGCG
ATTAAATTCCAACATGGATGCTGATTTATATGGGTATAAATGGGCTCGCGATAATGTCGGGCAATCAGGT
GCGACAATCTATCGATTGTATGGGAAGCCCGATGCGCCAGAGTTGTTTCTGAAACATGGCAAAGGTAGCG
TTGCCAATGATGTTACAGATGAGATGGTCAGACTAAACTGGCTGACGGAATTTATGCCTCTTCCGACCAT
CAAGCATTTTATCCGTACTCCTGATGATGCATGGTTACTCACCACTGCGATCCCCGGCAAAACAGCATTC
CAGGTATTAGAAGAATATCCTGATTCAGGTGAAAATATTGTTGATGCGCTGGCAGTGTTCCTGCGCCGGT
TGCATTCGATTCCTGTTTGTAATTGTCCTTTTAACAGCGATCGCGTATTTCGTCTGGCTCAGGCGCAATC
ACGAATGAATAACGGTTTGGTTGATGCGAGTGATTTTGATGACGAGCGTAATGGCTGGCCTGTTGAACAA
GTCTGGAAAGAAATGCATAAGCTTTTGCCATTCTCACCGGATTCAGTCGTCACTCATGGTGATTTCTCAC
TTGATAACCTTATTTTTGACGAGGGGAAATTAATAGGTTGTATTGATGTTGGACGAGTCGGAATCGCAGA
CCGATACCAGGATCTTGCCATCCTATGGAACTGCCTCGGTGAGTTTTCTCCTTCATTACAGAAACGGCTT
TTTCAAAAATATGGTATTGATAATCCTGATATGAATAAATTGCAGTTTCATTTGATGCTCGATGAGTTTT
TCTAAAGTAACTGACAATAAAAAGATTCTTGTTTTCAAGAACTTGTCATTTGTATAGTTTTTTTATATTG
TAGTTGTTCTATTTTAATCAAATGTTAGCGTGATTTATATTTTTTTTCGCCTCGACATCATCTGCCCAGA
TGCGAAGTTAAGTGCGCAGAAAGTAATATCATGCGTCAATCGTATGTGAATGCTGGTCGCTATACTGGAG
TATCACGTGCTATAAAAATAATTATAATTTAAATTTTTTAATATAAATATATAAATTAAAAATAGAAAGT
AAAAAAAGAAATTAAAGAAAAAATAGTTTTTGTTTTCCGAAGATGTAAAAGACTCTAGGGGGATCGCCAA
CAAATACTACCTTTTATCTTGCTCTTCCTGCTCTCAGGTATTAATGCCGAATTGTTTCATCTTGTCTGTG
TAGAAAACCACACACGAAAATCCTGTGATTTTACATTTTACTTATCGTTAATCGAATGTATATCTATTTA
ATCTGCTTTTCTTGTCTAATAAATATATATGTAAAGTACGCTTTTTGTTGAAATTTTTTAAACCTTTGTT
TATTTTTTTTTCTTCATTCCGTAACTCTTCTACCTTCTTTATTTACTTTCTAAAATCCAAATACAAAACA
TAAAAATAAATAAACACAGAGTAAATTCCCAAATTATTCCATCATTAAAAGATACGAGGCGCGTGTAAGT
TACAGGCAAGCGATCCGTCCCGAGCGGCCGCGTGTTACAACCAATTAACCAATTCTGATTAGAAAAACTC
ATCGAGCATCAAATGAAACTGCAATTTATTCATATCAGGATTATCAATACCATATTTTTGAAAAAGCCGT
TTCTGTAATGAAGGAGAAAACTCACCGAGGCAGTTCCATAGGATGGCAAGATCCTGGTATCGGTCTGCGA
TTCCGACTCGTCCAACATCAATACAACCTATTAATTTCCCCTCGTCAAAAATAAGGTTATCAAGTGAGAA
ATCACCATGAGTGACGACTGAATCCGGTGAGAATGGCAAAAGCTTATGCATTTCTTTCCAGACTTGTTCA
ACAGGCCAGCCATTACGCTCGTCATCAAAATCACTCGCATCAACCAAACCGTTATTCATTCGTGATTGCG
CCTGAGCGAGGCGAAATACGCGATCGCTGTTAAAAGGACAATTACAAACAGGAATCGAATGCAACCGGCG
CAGGAACACTGCCAGCGCATCAACAATATTTTCACCTGAATCAGGATATTCTTCTAATACCTGGAATGCT
GTTTTCCCGGGGATCGCAGTGGTGAGTAACCATGCATCATCAGGAGTACGGATAAAATGCTTGATGGTCG
GAAGAGGCATAAATTCCGTCAGCCAGTTTAGTCTGACCATCTCATCTGTAACATCATTGGCAACGCTACC
TTTGCCATGTTTCAGAAACAACTCTGGCGCATCGGGCTTCCCATACAATCGATAGATTGTCGCACCTGAT
TGCCCGACATTATCGCGAGCCCATTTATACCCATATAAATCAGCATCCATGTTGGAATTTAATCGCGGCC
TGGAGCAAGACGTTTCCCGTTGAATATGGCTCATAACACCCCTTGTATTACTGTTTATGTAAGCAGACAG
TTTTATTGTTCATGATGATATATTTTTATCTTGTGCAATGTAACATCAGAGATTTTGAGACACAACGTGG
CTTTGTTGAATAAATCGAACTTTTGCTGAGTTGAAGGATCAGTCATGACCAAAATCCCTTAACGTGAGTT
TTCGTTCCACTGAGCGTCAGACCCCGTAGAAAAGATCAAAGGATCTTCTTGAGATCCTTTTTTTCTGCGC
GTAATCTGCTGCTTGCAAACAAAAAAACCACCGCTACCAGCGGTGGTTTGTTTGCCGGATCAAGAGCTAC
CAACTCTTTTTCCGAAGGTAACTGGCTTCAGCAGAGCGCAGATACCAAATACTGTTCTTCTAGTGTAGCC
GTAGTTAGGCCACCACTTCAAGAACTCTGTAGCACCGCCTACATACCTCGCTCTGCTAATCCTGTTACCA
GTGGCTGCTGCCAGTGGCGATAAGTCGTGTCTTACCGGGTTGGACTCAAGACGATAGTTACCGGATAAGG
CGCAGCGGTCGGGCTGAACGGGGGGTTCGTGCACACAGCCCAGCTTGGAGCGAACGACCTACACCGAACT
GAGATACCTACAGCGTGAGCTATGAGAAAGCGCCACGCTTCCCGAAGGGAGAAAGGCGGACAGGTATCCG
GTAAGCGGCAGGGTCGGAACAGGAGAGCGCACGAGGGAGCTTCCAGGGGGAAACGCCTGGTATCTTTATA
GTCCTGTCGGGTTTCGCCACCTCTGACTTGAGCGTCGATTTTTGTGATGCTCGTCAGGGGGGCGGAGCCT
ATGGAAAAACGCCAGCAACGCGGCCTTTTTACGGTTCCTGGCCTTTTGCTGGCCTTTTGCTCACATGTTC
TTTCCTGCGTTATCCCCTGATTCTGTGGATAACCGTGCGGCCGC
Features (pLannotate 1.2.2; 11 found; start..end, strand, type, name):
     29..166     +  CDS            MRL1 (fragment): MRL1_YEAST - Experimental evidence at protein level: Swiss-Prot protein existence level 1. Sorting receptor involved in the transport of vacuolar enzymes from the Golgi complex to the vacuole. Involved in the delivery and maturation of PEP4 (vacuolar proteinase A) and PRB1 (vacuolar proteinase B). From Saccharomyces cerevisiae (strain ATCC 204508 / S288c) (Baker's yeast).
    328..735     +  promoter       TEF1 promoter: S. cerevisiae TEF1; promoter for EF-1α
    758..778     +  CDS            SV40 NLS: nuclear localization signal of SV40 (simian virus 40) large T antigen
    785..4885    +  CDS            cas9: CAS9_STRP1 - Also known as csn1 From Streptococcus pyogenes serotype M1.
   5278..5368    +  ncRNA          tRNA: Accession: RF00005 - tRNA
   5470..5545    +  misc_RNA       gRNA scaffold: guide RNA scaffold for the Streptococcus pyogenes CRISPR/Cas9 system
   5712..7067    +  gene           kanMX: yeast selectable marker conferring kanamycin resistance (Wach et al., 1994)
   6870..7067    +  terminator     TEF terminator: Ashbya gossypii TEF terminator
   7072..7575    +  misc_feature   CEN/ARS: S. cerevisiae CEN6 centromere fused to an autonomously replicating sequence
   7619..8434    -  CDS            KanR: aminoglycoside phosphotransferase; aph(3')-Ia; confers resistance to kanamycin in bacteria or G418 (Geneticin®) in eukaryotes
   8659..9247    +  rep_origin     ori: high-copy-number ColE1/pMB1/pBR322/pUC origin of replication
