[The description below was written by a language model from this plasmid's Addgene catalogue record and pLannotate feature annotations shown in this document.]
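Description:
EC2_1_dCas9_sgRNA is a 9,354 bp yeast expression plasmid assembled in the MoClo-YTK (yeast toolkit) Golden Gate framework, designed to deliver both components of a CRISPR interference-type system to Saccharomyces cerevisiae from a single low-copy vector. In yeast it is maintained by a CEN6/ARS element, which gives stable, centromere-controlled segregation at roughly one to a few copies per cell. It is selected with G418 through a kanMX cassette ending in the Ashbya gossypii TEF terminator; a dominant drug marker of this kind suits prototrophic industrial strains that lack auxotrophies. In E. coli the plasmid replicates from a ColE1/pUC-type origin and is selected with kanamycin through a separate aph(3')-Ia gene. The catalogue lists the copy number as low although the annotated origin is of the high-copy class.

The main payload is Streptococcus pyogenes dCas9 (about 4.1 kb), carrying the D10A and H840A substitutions that abolish nuclease activity while preserving guide-directed DNA binding. It is driven by the constitutive S. cerevisiae TEF1 promoter and preceded by an SV40 nuclear localization signal; no activator or repressor domain is annotated, and its terminator is not identified in the feature table. Downstream lies the sgRNA cassette, in which a tRNA element sits upstream of the S. pyogenes guide RNA scaffold. This arrangement is commonly used for Pol III-driven guide expression and processing, but the record does not state the promoter or any specific target sequence. A short fragment matching yeast MRL1 near the start of the sequence is probably an incidental annotation hit. The plasmid belongs to a CRISPR activation and interference toolkit developed for the industrial strain KE6-12, where it provides programmable gene regulation.
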