Addgene plasmid #163710: EC2_1_dCas9_sgRNA
Purpose: Yeast low copy plasmid with dCas9 and sgRNA expression cassette
Depositing lab: Yvonne Nygård. Depositing organization: Chalmers University of Technology. Publication: A CRISPR activation and interference toolkit for industrial Saccharomyces cerevisiae strain KE6-12. Camara E, Lenitz I, Nygard Y. Sci Rep. 2020 Sep 3;10(1):14605. doi: 10.1038/s41598-020-71648-w. PubMed 32884066.
Backbone
  Vector backbone: MoClo-YTK
  Total vector size (bp): 9354
  Vector type: Yeast Expression
  Selectable markers: Neomycin (select with G418)
Growth in bacteria
  Bacterial resistance: Kanamycin, 50 μg/mL
  Growth temperature: 37°C
  Growth strain: DH5alpha
  Copy number: Low Copy
Gene/Insert
  Gene/Insert name: dCas9 (alt name: Nuclease-deficient Cas9)
  Species: Streptococcus pyogenes
  Insert size (bp): 4101
  Mutation: Point mutations D10A and H840A
  Promoter: ScTEF1
  Cloning method: Unknown
  Sequencing primers: 5′ Golden Gate Assembly
Terms and licenses: Academic/Nonprofit Terms; Industry Terms: Not Available to Industry
How to cite: EC2_1_dCas9_sgRNA was a gift from Yvonne Nygård (Addgene plasmid # 163710 ; http://n2t.net/addgene:163710 ; RRID:Addgene_163710)
