>Addgene plasmid #163710 | EC2_1_dCas9_sgRNA | depositor partial sequence | sequence record 317426 | dCas9 sequence
GACAAGAAGTATTCTATCGGACTGGCCATCGGGACTAATAGCGTCGGGTGGGCCGTGATCACTGACGAGT
ACAAGGTGCCCTCTAAGAAGTTCAAGGTGCTCGGGAACACCGACCGGCATTCCATCAAGAAAAATCTGAT
CGGAGCTCTCCTCTTTGATTCAGGGGAAACCGCTGAAGCAACCCGCCTCAAGCGGACTGCTAGACGGCGG
TACACCAGGAGGAAGAACCGGATTTGTTACCTTCAAGAGATATTCTCCAACGAAATGGCAAAGGTCGACG
ACAGCTTCTTCCATAGGCTGGAAGAATCATTCCTCGTGGAAGAGGATAAGAAGCATGAACGGCATCCCAT
CTTCGGTAATATCGTCGACGAGGTGGCCTATCACGAGAAATACCCAACCATCTACCATCTTCGCAAAAAG
CTGGTGGACTCAACCGACAAGGCAGACCTCCGGCTTATCTACCTGGCCCTGGCCCACATGATCAAGTTCA
GAGGCCACTTCCTGATCGAGGGCGACCTCAATCCTGACAATAGCGATGTGGATAAACTGTTCATCCAGCT
GGTGCAGACTTACAACCAGCTCTTTGAAGAGAACCCCATCAATGCAAGCGGAGTCGATGCCAAGGCCATT
CTGTCAGCCCGGCTGTCAAAGAGCCGCAGACTTGAGAATCTTATCGCTCAGCTGCCGGGTGAAAAGAAAA
ATGGACTGTTCGGGAACCTGATTGCTCTTTCACTTGGGCTGACTCCCAATTTCAAGTCTAATTTCGACCT
GGCAGAGGATGCCAAGCTGCAACTGTCCAAGGACACCTATGATGACGATCTCGACAACCTCCTGGCCCAG
ATCGGTGACCAATACGCCGACCTTTTCCTTGCTGCTAAGAATCTTTCTGACGCCATCCTGCTGTCTGACA
TTCTCCGCGTGAACACTGAAATCACCAAGGCCCCTCTTTCAGCTTCAATGATTAAGCGGTATGATGAGCA
CCACCAGGACCTGACCCTGCTTAAGGCACTCGTCCGGCAGCAGCTTCCGGAGAAGTACAAGGAAATCTTC
TTTGACCAGTCAAAGAATGGATACGCCGGCTACATCGACGGAGGTGCCTCCCAAGAGGAATTTTATAAGT
TTATCAAACCTATCCTTGAGAAGATGGACGGCACCGAAGAGCTCCTCGTGAAACTGAATCGGGAGGATCT
GCTGCGGAAGCAGCGCACTTTCGACAATGGGAGCATTCCCCACCAGATCCATCTTGGGGAGCTTCACGCC
ATCCTTCGGCGCCAAGAGGACTTCTACCCCTTTCTTAAGGACAACAGGGAGAAGATTGAGAAAATTCTCA
CTTTCCGCATCCCCTACTACGTGGGACCCCTCGCCAGAGGAAATAGCCGGTTTGCTTGGATGACCAGAAA
GTCAGAAGAAACTATCACTCCCTGGAACTTCGAAGAGGTGGTGGACAAGGGAGCCAGCGCTCAGTCATTC
ATCGAACGGATGACTAACTTCGATAAGAACCTCCCCAATGAGAAGGTCCTGCCGAAACATTCCCTGCTCT
ACGAGTACTTTACCGTGTACAACGAGCTGACCAAGGTGAAATATGTCACCGAAGGGATGAGGAAGCCCGC
ATTCCTGTCAGGCGAACAAAAGAAGGCAATTGTGGACCTTCTGTTCAAGACCAATAGAAAGGTGACCGTG
AAGCAGCTGAAGGAGGACTATTTCAAGAAAATTGAATGCTTCGACTCTGTGGAGATTAGCGGGGTCGAAG
ATCGGTTCAACGCAAGCCTGGGTACCTACCATGATCTGCTTAAGATCATCAAGGACAAGGATTTTCTGGA
CAATGAGGAGAAAGAGGACATCCTTGAGGACATTGTCCTGACTCTCACTCTGTTCGAGGACCGGGAAATG
ATCGAGGAGAGGCTTAAGACCTACGCCCATCTGTTCGACGATAAAGTGATGAAGCAACTTAAACGGAGAA
GATATACCGGATGGGGACGCCTTAGCCGCAAACTCATCAACGGAATCCGGGACAAACAGAGCGGAAAGAC
CATTCTTGATTTCCTTAAGAGCGACGGATTCGCTAATCGCAACTTCATGCAACTTATCCATGATGATTCC
CTGACCTTTAAGGAGGACATCCAGAAGGCCCAAGTGTCTGGACAAGGTGACTCACTGCACGAGCATATCG
CAAATCTGGCTGGTTCACCCGCTATTAAGAAGGGTATTCTCCAGACCGTGAAAGTCGTGGACGAGCTGGT
CAAGGTGATGGGTCGCCATAAACCAGAGAACATTGTCATCGAGATGGCCAGGGAAAACCAGACTACCCAG
AAGGGACAGAAGAACAGCAGGGAGCGGATGAAAAGAATTGAGGAAGGGATTAAGGAGCTCGGGTCACAGA
TCCTTAAAGAGCACCCGGTGGAAAACACCCAGCTTCAGAATGAGAAGCTCTATCTGTACTACCTTCAAAA
TGGACGCGATATGTATGTGGACCAAGAGCTTGATATCAACAGGCTCTCAGACTACGACGTGGACGCCATC
GTCCCTCAGAGCTTCCTCAAAGACGACTCAATTGACAATAAGGTGCTGACTCGCTCAGACAAGAACCGGG
GAAAGTCAGATAACGTGCCCTCAGAGGAAGTCGTGAAAAAGATGAAGAACTATTGGCGCCAGCTTCTGAA
CGCAAAGCTGATCACTCAGCGGAAGTTCGACAATCTCACTAAGGCTGAGAGGGGCGGACTGAGCGAACTG
GACAAAGCAGGATTCATTAAACGGCAACTTGTGGAGACTCGGCAGATTACTAAACATGTAGCCCAAATCC
TTGACTCACGCATGAATACCAAGTACGACGAAAACGACAAACTTATCCGCGAGGTGAAGGTGATTACCCT
GAAGTCCAAGCTGGTCAGCGATTTCAGAAAGGACTTTCAATTCTACAAAGTGCGGGAGATCAATAACTAT
CATCATGCTCATGACGCATATCTGAATGCCGTGGTGGGAACCGCCCTGATCAAGAAGTACCCAAAGCTGG
AAAGCGAGTTCGTGTACGGAGACTACAAGGTCTACGACGTGCGCAAGATGATTGCCAAATCTGAGCAGGA
GATCGGAAAGGCCACCGCAAAGTACTTCTTCTACAGCAACATCATGAATTTCTTCAAGACCGAAATCACC
CTTGCAAACGGTGAGATCCGGAAGAGGCCGCTCATCGAGACTAATGGGGAGACTGGCGAAATCGTGTGGG
ACAAGGGCAGAGATTTCGCTACCGTGCGCAAAGTGCTTTCTATGCCTCAAGTGAACATCGTGAAGAAAAC
CGAGGTGCAAACCGGAGGCTTTTCTAAGGAATCAATCCTCCCCAAGCGCAACTCCGACAAGCTCATTGCA
AGGAAGAAGGATTGGGACCCTAAGAAGTACGGCGGATTCGATTCACCAACTGTGGCTTATTCTGTCCTGG
TCGTGGCTAAGGTGGAAAAAGGAAAGTCTAAGAAGCTCAAGAGCGTGAAGGAACTGCTGGGTATCACCAT
TATGGAGCGCAGCTCCTTCGAGAAGAACCCAATTGACTTTCTCGAAGCCAAAGGTTACAAGGAAGTCAAG
AAGGACCTTATCATCAAGCTCCCAAAGTATAGCCTGTTCGAACTGGAGAATGGGCGGAAGCGGATGCTCG
CCTCCGCTGGCGAACTTCAGAAGGGTAATGAGCTGGCTCTCCCCTCCAAGTACGTGAATTTCCTCTACCT
TGCAAGCCATTACGAGAAGCTGAAGGGGAGCCCCGAGGACAACGAGCAAAAGCAACTGTTTGTGGAGCAG
CATAAGCATTATCTGGACGAGATCATTGAGCAGATTTCCGAGTTTTCTAAACGCGTCATTCTCGCTGATG
CCAACCTCGATAAAGTCCTTAGCGCATACAATAAGCACAGAGACAAACCAATTCGGGAGCAGGCTGAGAA
TATCATCCACCTGTTCACCCTCACCAATCTTGGTGCCCCTGCCGCATTCAAGTACTTCGACACCACCATC
GACCGGAAACGCTATACCTCCACCAAAGAAGTGCTGGACGCCACCCTCATCCACCAGAGCATCACCGGAC
TTTACGAAACTCGGATTGACCTCTCACAGCTCGGAGGGGAT
